Addgene plasmid #208910: V2R-GFP
Purpose: encodes the human vasopressin receptor 2, tagged with GFP
Depositing lab: Christian Gruber. Depositing organization: Medical University of Vienna. Publication: Development of a human vasopressin V(1a)-receptor antagonist from an evolutionary-related insect neuropeptide. Di Giglio MG, Muttenthaler M, Harpsoe K, Liutkeviciute Z, Keov P, Eder T, Rattei T, Arrowsmith S, Wray S, Marek A, Elbert T, Alewood PF, Gloriam DE, Gruber CW. Sci Rep. 2017 Feb 1;7:41002. doi: 10.1038/srep41002. PubMed 28145450.
Backbone
  Vector backbone: pEGFP-N1
  Backbone manufacturer: Clontech
  Backbone size w/o insert (bp): 4700
  Vector type: Mammalian Expression
Growth in bacteria
  Bacterial resistance: Kanamycin, 50 μg/mL
  Growth temperature: 37°C
  Growth strain: DH5alpha
  Copy number: High Copy
Gene/Insert
  Gene/Insert name: AVPR2
  Species: H. sapiens (human)
  Insert size (bp): 1113
  Entrez Gene: AVPR2 (a.k.a. ADHR, DI1, DIR, DIR3, NDI, NDI1, V2R)
  Tag / fusion protein: EGFP (C terminal on backbone)
  Cloning method: Restriction Enzyme; 5′ cloning site SacI (unknown if destroyed); 3′ cloning site BamHI (unknown if destroyed)
Terms and licenses: Academic/Nonprofit Terms; Industry Terms: Not Available to Industry
How to cite: V2R-GFP was a gift from Christian Gruber (Addgene plasmid # 208910 ; http://n2t.net/addgene:208910 ; RRID:Addgene_208910)
