[The description below was written by a language model from this plasmid's Addgene catalogue record and pLannotate feature annotations shown in this document.]
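Description:
V2R-GFP is a mammalian expression plasmid built on the Clontech pEGFP-N1 backbone that encodes the human vasopressin V2 receptor (AVPR2) fused at its C terminus to EGFP. The roughly 1.1 kb AVPR2 coding sequence was inserted into the multiple cloning site between SacI and BamHI, placing it directly upstream of the backbone's EGFP open reading frame, presumably in frame so that a single receptor–EGFP fusion protein is produced. Transcription is driven by the human cytomegalovirus immediate-early enhancer and promoter and terminated by the SV40 polyadenylation signal, an arrangement that gives strong constitutive expression after transfection into most mammalian cell lines. The sequenced plasmid is 5,830 nt.

In bacteria the plasmid replicates from a high-copy ColE1/pUC-type origin and is selected with kanamycin. Resistance comes from the Tn5 aminoglycoside phosphotransferase gene (NeoR/KanR), which is preceded by both a bacterial bla-type promoter and the SV40 enhancer/early promoter and followed by the HSV TK polyadenylation signal. The same cassette can therefore be used for G418 selection of stably transfected mammalian cells. An f1 origin is also present, allowing single-stranded DNA production. The short large T antigen, ble and bGH poly(A) fragments in the annotation appear to be partial matches to backbone sequence rather than functional elements.

AVPR2 is a G protein-coupled receptor for arginine vasopressin that signals through adenylate cyclase and is involved in renal water reabsorption. The EGFP tag allows receptor expression and localisation to be followed by fluorescence. The associated work concerned vasopressin-receptor ligand pharmacology, though the record does not state the specific assays in which this construct was used.
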