Features (pLannotate 1.2.2; 15 found; start..end, strand, type, name):
     61..364     +  enhancer       CMV enhancer: human cytomegalovirus immediate early enhancer
    365..568     +  promoter       CMV promoter: human cytomegalovirus (CMV) immediate early promoter
    591..621     +  misc_feature   MCS (fragment): multiple cloning site
    657..1760    +  CDS            AVPR2: V2R_HUMAN - Also known as ADHR, DIR, DIR3, V2R. Experimental evidence at protein level: Swiss-Prot protein existence level 1. Receptor for arginine vasopressin. The activity of this receptor is mediated by G proteins which activate adenylate cyclase. Involved in renal water reabsorption. From Homo sapiens (Human).
   1776..2495    +  CDS            EGFP: the original enhanced GFP (Yang et al., 1996) mammalian codon-optimized
   2512..2595    +  CDS            large T antigen (fragment): large T antigen from SV40 (simian virus 40)
   2618..2739    +  polyA_signal   SV40 poly(A) signal: SV40 polyadenylation signal
   2773..3201    -  rep_origin     f1 ori (sequence partly withheld): f1 bacteriophage origin of replication; arrow indicates direction of (+) strand synthesis
   3228..3332    +  promoter       AmpR promoter: bla
   3334..3691    +  promoter       SV40 promoter: SV40 enhancer and early promoter
   3726..4520    +  CDS            NeoR/KanR: aminoglycoside phosphotransferase from Tn5; aph(3')-II (or nptII); confers resistance to neomycin, kanamycin, and G418 (Geneticin®)
   4541..4693    +  CDS            ble (fragment): BLE_KLEPN - Experimental evidence at protein level: Swiss-Prot protein existence level 1. Binding protein with a strong affinity to the bleomycin family of antibiotics. Binds to CL990; an antimitotic-antibiotic compound. From Klebsiella pneumoniae.
   4752..4799    +  polyA_signal   HSV TK poly(A) signal: herpes simplex virus thymidine kinase polyadenylation signal (Cole and Stacy, 1985)
   4890..4906    -  polyA_signal   bGH poly(A) signal (fragment): bovine growth hormone polyadenylation signal
   5128..5716    +  rep_origin     ori: high-copy-number ColE1/pMB1/pBR322/pUC origin of replication
>Addgene plasmid #208910 | V2R-GFP | addgene full sequence | sequence record 413067 | Addgene NGS Result
TAGTTATTAATAGTAATCAATTACGGGGTCATTAGTTCATAGCCCATATATGGAGTTCCGCGTTACATAA
CTTACGGTAAATGGCCCGCCTGGCTGACCGCCCAACGACCCCCGCCCATTGACGTCAATAATGACGTATG
TTCCCATAGTAACGCCAATAGGGACTTTCCATTGACGTCAATGGGTGGAGTATTTACGGTAAACTGCCCA
CTTGGCAGTACATCAAGTGTATCATATGCCAAGTACGCCCCCTATTGACGTCAATGACGGTAAATGGCCC
GCCTGGCATTATGCCCAGTACATGACCTTATGGGACTTTCCTACTTGGCAGTACATCTACGTATTAGTCA
TCGCTATTACCATGGTGATGCGGTTTTGGCAGTACATCAATGGGCGTGGATAGCGGTTTGACTCACGGGG
ATTTCCAAGTCTCCACCCCATTGACGTCAATGGGAGTTTGTTTTGGCACCAAAATCAACGGGACTTTCCA
AAATGTCGTAACAACTCCGCCCCATTGACGCAAATGGGCGGTAGGCGTGTACGGTGGGAGGTCTATATAA
GCAGAGCTGGTTTAGTGAACCGTCAGATCCGCTAGCGCTACCGGACTCAGATCTCGAGCTCGGATCGATC
CCGGGAATTCCTGCCCCAGCCCCACCATGCTCATGGCGTCCACCACTTCCGCTGTGCCTGGGCATCCCTC
TCTGCCCAGCCTGCCCAGCAACAGCAGCCAGGAGAGGCCACTGGACACCCGGGACCCGCTGCTAGCCCGG
GCGGAGCTGGCGCTGCTCTCCATAGTCTTTGTGGCTGTGGCCCTGAGCAATGGCCTGGTGCTGGCGGCCC
TAGCTCGGCGGGGCCGGCGGGGCCACTGGGCACCCATACACGTCTTCATTGGCCACTTGTGCCTGGCCGA
CCTGGCCGTGGCTCTGTTCCAAGTGCTGCCCCAGCTGGCCTGGAAGGCCACCGACCGCTTCCGTGGGCCA
GATGCCCTGTGTCGGGCCGTGAAGTATCTGCAGATGGTGGGCATGTATGCCTCCTCCTACATGATCCTGG
CCATGACGCTGGACCGCCACCGTGCCATCTGCCGTCCCATGCTGGCGTACCGGCATGGAAGTGGGGCTCA
CTGGAACCGGCCGGTGCTAGTGGCTTGGGCCTTCTCGCTCCTTCTCAGCCTGCCCCAGCTCTTCATCTTC
GCCCAGCGCAACGTGGAAGGTGGCAGCGGGGTCACTGACTGCTGGGCCTGCTTTGCGGAGCCCTGGGGCC
GTCGCACCTATGTCACCTGGATTGCCCTGATGGTGTTCGTGGCACCTACCCTGGGTATCGCCGCCTGCCA
GGTGCTCATCTTCCGGGAGATTCATGCCAGTCTGGTGCCAGGGCCATCAGAGAGGCCTGGGGGGCGCCGC
AGGGGACGCCGGACAGGCAGCCCCGGTGAGGGAGCCCACGTGTCAGCAGCTGTGGCCAAGACTGTGAGGA
TGACGCTAGTGATTGTGGTCGTCTATGTGCTGTGCTGGGCACCCTTCTTCCTGGTGCAGCTGTGGGCCGC
GTGGGACCCGGAGGCACCTCTGGAAGGGGCGCCCTTTGTGCTACTCATGTTGCTGGCCAGCCTCAACAGC
TGCACCAACCCCTGGATCTATGCATCTTTCAGCAGCAGCGTGTCCTCAGAGCTGCGAAGCTTGCTCTGCT
GTGCCCGGGGACGCACCCCACCCAGCCTGGGTCCCCAAGATGAGTCCTGCACCACCGCCAGCTCCTCCCT
GGCCAAGGATCCACCGGTCGCCACCATGGTGAGCAAGGGCGAGGAGCTGTTCACCGGGGTGGTGCCCATC
CTGGTCGAGCTGGACGGCGACGTAAACGGCCACAAGTTCAGCGTGTCCGGCGAGGGCGAGGGCGATGCCA
CCTACGGCAAGCTGACCCTGAAGTTCATCTGCACCACCGGCAAGCTGCCCGTGCCCTGGCCCACCCTCGT
GACCACCCTGACCTACGGCGTGCAGTGCTTCAGCCGCTACCCCGACCACATGAAGCAGCACGACTTCTTC
AAGTCCGCCATGCCCGAAGGCTACGTCCAGGAGCGCACCATCTTCTTCAAGGACGACGGCAACTACAAGA
CCCGCGCCGAGGTGAAGTTCGAGGGCGACACCCTGGTGAACCGCATCGAGCTGAAGGGCATCGACTTCAA
GGAGGACGGCAACATCCTGGGGCACAAGCTGGAGTACAACTACAACAGCCACAACGTCTATATCATGGCC
GACAAGCAGAAGAACGGCATCAAGGTGAACTTCAAGATCCGCCACAACATCGAGGACGGCAGCGTGCAGC
TCGCCGACCACTACCAGCAGAACACCCCCATCGGCGACGGCCCCGTGCTGCTGCCCGACAACCACTACCT
GAGCACCCAGTCCGCCCTGAGCAAAGACCCCAACGAGAAGCGCGATCACATGGTCCTGCTGGAGTTCGTG
ACCGCCGCCGGGATCACTCTCGGCATGGACGAGCTGTACAAGTAAAGCGGCCGCGACTCTAGATCATAAT
CAGCCATACCACATTTGTAGAGGTTTTACTTGCTTTAAAAAACCTCCCACACCTCCCCCTGAACCTGAAA
CATAAAATGAATGCAATTGTTGTTGTTAACTTGTTTATTGCAGCTTATAATGGTTACAAATAAAGCAATA
GCATCACAAATTTCACAAATAAAGCATTTTTTTCACTGCATTCTAGTTGTGGTTTGTCCAAACTCATCAA
TGTATCTTAAGGCGTAAATTGTAAGCGTTAATATTTTGTTAAAATTCGCGTTAAATTTTTGTTAAATCAG
CTCATTTTTTAACCAATAGGCCGAAATCGGCAAAATCCCTTATAAATCAAAAGAATAGACCGAGATAGGG
T
[37 nt withheld, positions 2872-2908]
AAAGAACGTGGACTCCAACGTCAAAGG
[49 nt withheld, positions 2936-2984]
T
[91 nt withheld, positions 2986-3076]
G
[124 nt withheld, positions 3078-3201]
CAGGTGGCACTTTTCGGGGAAATGTGCGCGGAACCCCTATTTGTTTATTTTTCTAAATACATTCAAATAT
GTATCCGCTCATGAGACAATAACCCTGATAAATGCTTCAATAATATTGAAAAAGGAAGAGTCCTGAGGCG
GAAAGAACCAGCTGTGGAATGTGTGTCAGTTAGGGTGTGGAAAGTCCCCAGGCTCCCCAGCAGGCAGAAG
TATGCAAAGCATGCATCTCAATTAGTCAGCAACCAGGTGTGGAAAGTCCCCAGGCTCCCCAGCAGGCAGA
AGTATGCAAAGCATGCATCTCAATTAGTCAGCAACCATAGTCCCGCCCCTAACTCCGCCCATCCCGCCCC
TAACTCCGCCCAGTTCCGCCCATTCTCCGCCCCATGGCTGACTAATTTTTTTTATTTATGCAGAGGCCGA
GGCCGCCTCGGCCTCTGAGCTATTCCAGAAGTAGTGAGGAGGCTTTTTTGGAGGCCTAGGCTTTTGCAAA
GATCGATCAAGAGACAGGATGAGGATCGTTTCGCATGATTGAACAAGATGGATTGCACGCAGGTTCTCCG
GCCGCTTGGGTGGAGAGGCTATTCGGCTATGACTGGGCACAACAGACAATCGGCTGCTCTGATGCCGCCG
TGTTCCGGCTGTCAGCGCAGGGGCGCCCGGTTCTTTTTGTCAAGACCGACCTGTCCGGTGCCCTGAATGA
ACTGCAAGACGAGGCAGCGCGGCTATCGTGGCTGGCCACGACGGGCGTTCCTTGCGCAGCTGTGCTCGAC
GTTGTCACTGAAGCGGGAAGGGACTGGCTGCTATTGGGCGAAGTGCCGGGGCAGGATCTCCTGTCATCTC
ACCTTGCTCCTGCCGAGAAAGTATCCATCATGGCTGATGCAATGCGGCGGCTGCATACGCTTGATCCGGC
TACCTGCCCATTCGACCACCAAGCGAAACATCGCATCGAGCGAGCACGTACTCGGATGGAAGCCGGTCTT
GTCGATCAGGATGATCTGGACGAAGAGCATCAGGGGCTCGCGCCAGCCGAACTGTTCGCCAGGCTCAAGG
CGAGCATGCCCGACGGCGAGGATCTCGTCGTGACCCATGGCGATGCCTGCTTGCCGAATATCATGGTGGA
AAATGGCCGCTTTTCTGGATTCATCGACTGTGGCCGGCTGGGTGTGGCGGACCGCTATCAGGACATAGCG
TTGGCTACCCGTGATATTGCTGAAGAGCTTGGCGGCGAATGGGCTGACCGCTTCCTCGTGCTTTACGGTA
TCGCCGCTCCCGATTCGCAGCGCATCGCCTTCTATCGCCTTCTTGACGAGTTCTTCTGAGCGGGACTCTG
GGGTTCGAAATGACCGACCAAGCGACGCCCAACCTGCCATCACGAGATTTCGATTCCACCGCCGCCTTCT
ATGAAAGGTTGGGCTTCGGAATCGTTTTCCGGGACGCCGGCTGGATGATCCTCCAGCGCGGGGATCTCAT
GCTGGAGTTCTTCGCCCACCCTAGGGGGAGGCTAACTGAAACACGGAAGGAGACAATACCGGAAGGAACC
CGCGCTATGACGGCAATAAAAAGACAGAATAAAACGCACGGTGTTGGGTCGTTTGTTCATAAACGCGGGG
TTCGGTCCCAGGGCTGGCACTCTGTCGATACCCCACCGAGACCCCATTGGGGCCAATACGCCCGCGTTTC
TTCCTTTTCCCCACCCCACCCCCCAAGTTCGGGTGAAGGCCCAGGGCTCGCAGCCAACGTCGGGGCGGCA
GGCCCTGCCATAGCCTCAGGTTACTCATATATACTTTAGATTGATTTAAAACTTCATTTTTAATTTAAAA
GGATCTAGGTGAAGATCCTTTTTGATAATCTCATGACCAAAATCCCTTAACGTGAGTTTTCGTTCCACTG
AGCGTCAGACCCCGTAGAAAAGATCAAAGGATCTTCTTGAGATCCTTTTTTTCTGCGCGTAATCTGCTGC
TTGCAAACAAAAAAACCACCGCTACCAGCGGTGGTTTGTTTGCCGGATCAAGAGCTACCAACTCTTTTTC
CGAAGGTAACTGGCTTCAGCAGAGCGCAGATACCAAATACTGTTCTTCTAGTGTAGCCGTAGTTAGGCCA
CCACTTCAAGAACTCTGTAGCACCGCCTACATACCTCGCTCTGCTAATCCTGTTACCAGTGGCTGCTGCC
AGTGGCGATAAGTCGTGTCTTACCGGGTTGGACTCAAGACGATAGTTACCGGATAAGGCGCAGCGGTCGG
GCTGAACGGGGGGTTCGTGCACACAGCCCAGCTTGGAGCGAACGACCTACACCGAACTGAGATACCTACA
GCGTGAGCTATGAGAAAGCGCCACGCTTCCCGAAGGGAGAAAGGCGGACAGGTATCCGGTAAGCGGCAGG
GTCGGAACAGGAGAGCGCACGAGGGAGCTTCCAGGGGGAAACGCCTGGTATCTTTATAGTCCTGTCGGGT
TTCGCCACCTCTGACTTGAGCGTCGATTTTTGTGATGCTCGTCAGGGGGGCGGAGCCTATGGAAAAACGC
CAGCAACGCGGCCTTTTTACGGTTCCTGGCCTTTTGCTGGCCTTTTGCTCACATGTTCTTTCCTGCGTTA
TCCCCTGATTCTGTGGATAACCGTATTACCGCCATGCAT
